>Addgene plasmid #236048 | pET19pps-EndoIV(Thermus Thermophilus) | addgene full sequence | sequence record 479627 | Addgene NGS Result
TTCTTGAAGACGAAAGGGCCTCGTGATACGCCTATTTTTATAGGTTAATGTCATGATAATAATGGTTTCT
TAGACGTCAGGTGGCACTTTTCGGGGAAATGTGCGCGGAACCCCTATTTGTTTATTTTTCTAAATACATT
CAAATATGTATCCGCTCATGAGACAATAACCCTGATAAATGCTTCAATAATATTGAAAAAGGAAGAGTAT
GAGTATTCAACATTTCCGTGTCGCCCTTATTCCCTTTTTTGCGGCATTTTGCCTTCCTGTTTTTGCTCAC
CCAGAAACGCTGGTGAAAGTAAAAGATGCTGAAGATCAGTTGGGTGCACGAGTGGGTTACATCGAACTGG
ATCTCAACAGCGGTAAGATCCTTGAGAGTTTTCGCCCCGAAGAACGTTTTCCAATGATGAGCACTTTTAA
AGTTCTGCTATGTGGCGCGGTATTATCCCGTGTTGACGCCGGGCAAGAGCAACTCGGTCGCCGCATACAC
TATTCTCAGAATGACTTGGTTGAGTACTCACCAGTCACAGAAAAGCATCTTACGGATGGCATGACAGTAA
GAGAATTATGCAGTGCTGCCATAACCATGAGTGATAACACTGCGGCCAACTTACTTCTGACAACGATCGG
AGGACCGAAGGAGCTAACCGCTTTTTTGCACAACATGGGGGATCATGTAACTCGCCTTGATCGTTGGGAA
CCGGAGCTGAATGAAGCCATACCAAACGACGAGCGTGACACCACGATGCCTGCAGCAATGGCAACAACGT
TGCGCAAACTATTAACTGGCGAACTACTTACTCTAGCTTCCCGGCAACAATTAATAGACTGGATGGAGGC
GGATAAAGTTGCAGGACCACTTCTGCGCTCGGCCCTTCCGGCTGGCTGGTTTATTGCTGATAAATCTGGA
GCCGGTGAGCGTGGGTCTCGCGGTATCATTGCAGCACTGGGGCCAGATGGTAAGCCCTCCCGTATCGTAG
TTATCTACACGACGGGGAGTCAGGCAACTATGGATGAACGAAATAGACAGATCGCTGAGATAGGTGCCTC
ACTGATTAAGCATTGGTAACTGTCAGACCAAGTTTACTCATATATACTTTAGATTGATTTAAAACTTCAT
TTTTAATTTAAAAGGATCTAGGTGAAGATCCTTTTTGATAATCTCATGACCAAAATCCCTTAACGTGAGT
TTTCGTTCCACTGAGCGTCAGACCCCGTAGAAAAGATCAAAGGATCTTCTTGAGATCCTTTTTTTCTGCG
CGTAATCTGCTGCTTGCAAACAAAAAAACCACCGCTACCAGCGGTGGTTTGTTTGCCGGATCAAGAGCTA
CCAACTCTTTTTCCGAAGGTAACTGGCTTCAGCAGAGCGCAGATACCAAATACTGTCCTTCTAGTGTAGC
CGTAGTTAGGCCACCACTTCAAGAACTCTGTAGCACCGCCTACATACCTCGCTCTGCTAATCCTGTTACC
AGTGGCTGCTGCCAGTGGCGATAAGTCGTGTCTTACCGGGTTGGACTCAAGACGATAGTTACCGGATAAG
GCGCAGCGGTCGGGCTGAACGGGGGGTTCGTGCACACAGCCCAGCTTGGAGCGAACGACCTACACCGAAC
TGAGATACCTACAGCGTGAGCTATGAGAAAGCGCCACGCTTCCCGAAGGGAGAAAGGCGGACAGGTATCC
GGTAAGCGGCAGGGTCGGAACAGGAGAGCGCACGAGGGAGCTTCCAGGGGGAAACGCCTGGTATCTTTAT
AGTCCTGTCGGGTTTCGCCACCTCTGACTTGAGCGTCGATTTTTGTGATGCTCGTCAGGGGGGCGGAGCC
TATGGAAAAACGCCAGCAACGCGGCCTTTTTACGGTTCCTGGCCTTTTGCTGGCCTTTTGCTCACATGTT
CTTTCCTGCGTTATCCCCTGATTCTGTGGATAACCGTATTACCGCCTTTGAGTGAGCTGATACCGCTCGC
CGCAGCCGAACGACCGAGCGCAGCGAGTCAGTGAGCGAGGAAGCGGAAGAGCGCCTGATGCGGTATTTTC
TCCTTACGCATCTGTGCGGTATTTCACACCGCAATGGTGCACTCTCAGTACAATCTGCTCTGATGCCGCA
TAGTTAAGCCAGTATACACTCCGCTATCGCTACGTGACTGGGTCATGGCTGCGCCCCGACACCCGCCAAC
ACCCGCTGACGCGCCCTGACGGGCTTGTCTGCTCCCGGCATCCGCTTACAGACAAGCTGTGACCGTCTCC
GGGAGCTGCATGTGTCAGAGGTTTTCACCGTCATCACCGAAACGCGCGAGGCAGCTGCGGTAAAGCTCAT
CAGCGTGGTCGTGAAGCGATTCACAGATGTCTGCCTGTTCATCCGCGTCCAGCTCGTTGAGTTTCTCCAG
AAGCGTTAATGTCTGGCTTCTGATAAAGCGGGCCATGTTAAGGGCGGTTTTTTCCTGTTTGGTCACTGAT
GCCTCCGTGTAAGGGGGATTTCTGTTCATGGGGGTAATGATACCGATGAAACGAGAGAGGATGCTCACGA
TACGGGTTACTGATGATGAACATGCCCGGTTACTGGAACGTTGTGAGGGTAAACAACTGGCGGTATGGAT
GCGGCGGGACCAGAGAAAAATCACTCAGGGTCAATGCCAGCGCTTCGTTAATACAGATGTAGGTGTTCCA
CAGGGTAGCCAGCAGCATCCTGCGATGCAGATCCGGAACATAATGGTGCAGGGCGCTGACTTCCGCGTTT
CCAGACTTTACGAAACACGGAAACCGAAGACCATTCATGTTGTTGCTCAGGTCGCAGACGTTTTGCAGCA
GCAGTCGCTTCACGTTCGCTCGCGTATCGGTGATTCATTCTGCTAACCAGTAAGGCAACCCCGCCAGCCT
AGCCGGGTCCTCAACGACAGGAGCACGATCATGCGCACCCGTGGCCAGGACCCAACGCTGCCCGAGATGC
GCCGCGTGCGGCTGCTGGAGATGGCGGACGCGATGGATATGTTCTGCCAAGGGTTGGTTTGCGCATTCAC
AGTTCTCCGCAAGAATTGATTGGCTCCAATTCTTGGAGTGGTGAATCCGTTAGCGAGGTGCCGCCGGCTT
CCATTCAGGTCGAGGTGGCCCGGCTCCATGCACCGCGACGCAACGCGGGGAGGCAGACAAGGTATAGGGC
GGCGCCTACAATCCATGCCAACCCGTTCCATGTGCTCGCCGAGGCGGCATAAATCGCCGTGACGATCAGC
GGTCCAATGATCGAAGTTAGGCTGGTAAGAGCCGCGAGCGATCCTTGAAGCTGTCCCTGATGGTCGTCAT
CTACCTGCCTGGACAGCATGGCCTGCAACGCGGGCATCCCGATGCCGCCGGAAGCGAGAAGAATCATAAT
GGGGAAGGCCATCCAGCCTCGCGTCGCGAACGCCAGCAAGACGTAGCCCAGCGCGTCGGCCGCCATGCCG
GCGATAATGGCCTGCTTCTCGCCGAAACGTTTGGTGGCGGGACCAGTGACGAAGGCTTGAGCGAGGGCGT
GCAAGATTCCGAATACCGCAAGCGACAGGCCGATCATCGTCGCGCTCCAGCGAAAGCGGTCCTCGCCGAA
AATGACCCAGAGCGCTGCCGGCACCTGTCCTACGAGTTGCATGATAAAGAAGACAGTCATAAGTGCGGCG
ACGATAGTCATGCCCCGCGCCCACCGGAAGGAGCTGACTGGGTTGAAGGCTCTCAAGGGCATCGGTCGAG
ATCCCGGTGCCTAATGAGTGAGCTAACTTACATTAATTGCGTTGCGCTCACTGCCCGCTTTCCAGTCGGG
AAACCTGTCGTGCCAGCTGCATTAATGAATCGGCCAACGCGCGGGGAGAGGCGGTTTGCGTATTGGGCGC
CAGGGTGGTTTTTCTTTTCACCAGTGAGACGGGCAACAGCTGATTGCCCTTCACCGCCTGGCCCTGAGAG
AGTTGCAGCAAGCGGTCCACGCTGGTTTGCCCCAGCAGGCGAAAATCCTGTTTGATGGTGGTTAACGGCG
GGATATAACATGAGCTGTCTTCGGTATCGTCGTATCCCACTACCGAGATATCCGCACCAACGCGCAGCCC
GGACTCGGTAATGGCGCGCATTGCGCCCAGCGCCATCTGATCGTTGGCAACCAGCATCGCAGTGGGAACG
ATGCCCTCATTCAGCATTTGCATGGTTTGTTGAAAACCGGACATGGCACTCCAGTCGCCTTCCCGTTCCG
CTATCGGCTGAATTTGATTGCGAGTGAGATATTTATGCCAGCCAGCCAGACGCAGACGCGCCGAGACAGA
ACTTAATGGGCCCGCTAACAGCGCGATTTGCTGGTGACCCAATGCGACCAGATGCTCCACGCCCAGTCGC
GTACCGTCTTCATGGGAGAAAATAATACTGTTGATGGGTGTCTGGTCAGAGACATCAAGAAATAACGCCG
GAACATTAGTGCAGGCAGCTTCCACAGCAATGGCATCCTGGTCATCCAGCGGATAGTTAATGATCAGCCC
ACTGACGCGTTGCGCGAGAAGATTGTGCACCGCCGCTTTACAGGCTTCGACGCCGCTTCGTTCTACCATC
GACACCACCACGCTGGCACCCAGTTGATCGGCGCGAGATTTAATCGCCGCGACAATTTGCGACGGCGCGT
GCAGGGCCAGACTGGAGGTGGCAACGCCAATCAGCAACGACTGTTTGCCCGCCAGTTGTTGTGCCACGCG
GTTGGGAATGTAATTCAGCTCCGCCATCGCCGCTTCCACTTTTTCCCGCGTTTTCGCAGAAACGTGGCTG
GCCTGGTTCACCACGCGGGAAACGGTCTGATAAGAGACACCGGCATACTCTGCGACATCGTATAACGTTA
CTGGTTTCACATTCACCACCCTGAATTGACTCTCTTCCGGGCGCTATCATGCCATACCGCGAAAGGTTTT
GCGCCATTCGATGGTGTCCGGGATCTCGACGCTCTCCCTTATGCGACTCCTGCATTAGGAAGCAGCCCAG
TAGTAGGTTGAGGCCGTTGAGCACCGCCGCCGCAAGGAATGGTGCATGCAAGGAGATGGCGCCCAACAGT
CCCCCGGCCACGGGGCCTGCCACCATACCCACGCCGAAACAAGCGCTCATGAGCCCGAAGTGGCGAGCCC
GATCTTCCCCATCGGTGATGTCGGCGATATAGGCGCCAGCAACCGCACCTGTGGCGCCGGTGATGCCGGC
CACGATGCGTCCGGCGTAGAGGATCGAGATCTCGATCCCGCGAAATTAATACGACTCACTATAGGGGAAT
TGTGAGCGGATAACAATTCCCCTCTAGAAATAATTTTGTTTAACTTTAAGAAGGAGATATACCATGGGCC
ATCATCATCATCATCATCATCATCATCACAGCAGCGGCCATATCGACGACGACGACAAGCATACCTCACT
GGAAGTTCTGTTCCAGGGGCCCCATATGCCGCGCTACGGGTTCCACCTTTCCATCGCCGGGAAAAAGGGC
GTGGCCGGGGCGGTGGAGGAAGCCACCGCCCTCGGCCTCACCGCTTTCCAGATCTTCGCCAAAAGCCCGC
GGAGCTGGCGCCCAAGGGCCCTCTCCCCGGCCGAGGTGGAGGCCTTCCGCGCCTTAAGGGAGGCCTCCGG
GGGCCTCCCCGCCGTGATCCACGCCTCCTACCTGGTCAACCTGGGAGCGGAGGGGGAGCTTTGGGAGAAG
AGCGTGGCGAGCCTGGCGGACGACCTGGAGAAGGCCGCCCTCCTCGGGGTGGAGTACGTGGTCGTCCACC
CCGGCTCGGGCCGCCCCGAGCGGGTCAAGGAAGGGGCCCTCAAGGCCCTGCGCCTCGCCGGCGTCCGCTC
CCGCCCCGTCCTCCTCGTGGAGAACACCGCTGGGGGTGGGGAGAAGGTGGGGGCGCGGTTTGAGGAGCTC
GCCTGGCTCGTGGCGGACACCCCCCTCCGGGTCTGCCTGGACACCTGCCACGCCTACGCCGCCGGGTACG
ACGTGGCCGAGGACCCCTTGGGGGTCCTGGACGCCCTGGACCGGGCCGTGGGCCTGGAGCGGGTGCCCGT
GGTCCACCTCAACGACTCCGTGGGCGGCCTCGGAAGCCGCGTGGACCACCACGCCCACCTCCTCCAGGGA
AAGATCGGGGAGGGGCTCAAGCGCATCTTTTTGGACCCGAGGCTCAAGGACCGGGTCTTCATCCTGGAAA
CCCCCAGGGGACCGGAGGAGGACGCCTGGAACCTCCGGGTCCTTAGGGCCTGGCTCGAGGAGGCCTAAGA
TCCGGCTGCTAACAAAGCCCGAAAGGAAGCTGAGTTGGCTGCTGCCACCGCTGAGCAATAACTAGCATAA
CCCCTTGGGGCCTCTAAACGGGTCTTGAGGGGTTTTTTGCTGAAAGGAGGAACTATATCCGGATATCCCG
CAAGAGGCCCGGCAGTACCGGCATAACCAAGCCTATGCCTACAGCATCCAGGGTGACGGTGCCGAGGATG
ACGATGAGCGCATTGTTAGATTTCATACACGGTGCCTGACTGCGTTAGCAATTTAACTGTGATAAACTAC
CGCATTAAAGCTTATCGATGATAAGCTGTCAAACATGAGAA
Features (pLannotate 1.2.2; 20 found; start..end, strand, type, name):
    104..208     +  promoter       AmpR promoter: bla
    209..1069    +  CDS            AmpR: β-lactamase; bla; confers resistance to ampicillin, carbenicillin, and related antibiotics
   1240..1828    +  rep_origin     ori: high-copy-number ColE1/pMB1/pBR322/pUC origin of replication
   2014..2153    -  misc_feature   bom: basis of mobility region from pBR322
   2255..2446    -  CDS            rop: Rop protein, which maintains plasmids at low copy number; rop
   2463..2843    +  CDS            YPB1_ECOLX: Protein predicted: Swiss-Prot protein existence level 4. From Escherichia coli.
   3085..3709    -  CDS            TcR (fragment): tetracycline efflux protein; tet; confers resistance to tetracycline
   3724..3745    -  protein_bind   CAP binding site: CAP binding activates transcription in the presence of cAMP. E. coli catabolite activator protein
   3758..4840    -  CDS            lacI: lac repressor; lacI; The lac repressor binds to the lac operator to inhibit transcription in E. coli. This inhibition can be relieved by adding lactose or isopropyl-β-D-thiogalactopyranoside (IPTG).
   4841..4918    -  promoter       lacI promoter: lacI
   4926..5205    -  CDS            TcR (fragment): tetracycline efflux protein; tet; confers resistance to tetracycline
   5227..5245    +  promoter       T7 promoter: promoter for bacteriophage T7 RNA polymerase
   5246..5270    +  protein_bind   lac operator: The lac repressor binds to the lac operator to inhibit transcription in E. coli. This inhibition can be relieved by adding lactose or isopropyl-β-D-thiogalactopyranoside (IPTG). lac repressor encoded by lacI
   5285..5307    +  RBS            RBS: efficient ribosome binding site from bacteriophage T7 gene 10 (Olins and Rangwala, 1989)
   5320..5337    +  CDS            capTEV™ (fragment): composite tag for in vivo biotinylation, TEV protease cleavage, and 6xHis tagging
   5416..6225    +  CDS            nfo: END4_THET2 - Experimental evidence at protein level: Swiss-Prot protein existence level 1. Endonuclease IV plays a role in DNA repair. It cleaves phosphodiester bonds at apurinic or apyrimidinic (AP) sites, generating a 3'-hydroxyl group and a 5'-terminal sugar phosphate (PubMed:16782061, PubMed:20410075). In addition, possesses a 3'-5' exonuclease activity (PubMed:16782061). From Thermus thermophilus (strain ATCC BAA-163 / DSM 7039 / HB27).
   6235..6284    +  CDS            SET1 (fragment): solubility-enhancement tag derived from T7 phage gene 10B
   6292..6339    +  terminator     T7 terminator: transcription terminator for bacteriophage T7 RNA polymerase
   6362..6466    -  CDS            TcR (fragment): tetracycline efflux protein; tet; confers resistance to tetracycline
   6514..6542    -  promoter       tet promoter: E. coli promoter for tetracycline efflux protein gene
