[The description below was written by a language model from this plasmid's Addgene catalogue record and pLannotate feature annotations shown in this document.]
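Description:
pET19pps-EndoIV(Thermus Thermophilus) is a bacterial expression plasmid of about 6.5 kb for producing recombinant endonuclease IV from Thermus thermophilus in E. coli. It is built on a pET19 derivative in which a PreScission protease recognition site has been placed after the N-terminal histidine tag. The plasmid carries a pBR322-type ColE1 origin together with the bom region and the rop gene, which keeps copy number low, consistent with the catalogue listing. Selection is by ampicillin through the bla gene. Several tetracycline-resistance fragments and a tet promoter are annotated, but these are non-functional remnants of the pBR322 ancestry.

The 813 bp insert, described as a synthetic copy of the T. thermophilus nfo gene, was cloned between NdeI and BamHI sites, both retained. It sits downstream of a T7 promoter with an adjacent lac operator and the T7 gene 10 ribosome binding site, and is followed by the T7 terminator. The plasmid-borne lacI gene supplies repressor, so expression depends on a host providing T7 RNA polymerase and is induced with IPTG. The short "capTEV" hit upstream of the coding sequence most likely reflects the His tag, and the "SET1" fragment downstream probably reflects vector sequence rather than a real fusion. The encoded enzyme cleaves DNA at apurinic/apyrimidinic sites and also has 3'-5' exonuclease activity. The purpose field calls the protein APE1, whereas the name and annotation identify it as endonuclease IV. The associated publication concerns an open-source recombinase polymerase amplification system, suggesting the purified, tag-removable enzyme serves as a component of that work.
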