Addgene plasmid #236048: pET19pps-EndoIV(Thermus Thermophilus)
Purpose: pET19pps-APE1(Thermus Thermophilus)
Depositing lab: Luis Gabriel Brieba. Depositing organization: CINVESTAV Irapuato. Publication: The concentration of single-stranded DNA-binding proteins is a critical factor in recombinase polymerase amplification (RPA), as revealed by insights from an open-source system. Cordoba-Andrade F, Peralta-Castro A, Garcia-Medel PL, Castro-Torres E, Gonzalez-Gonzalez R, Castro-Lara AY, Mora Garduno JD, Raygoza CD, Baruch-Torres N, Penafiel-Ayala A, Diaz-Quezada C, Cardona-Felix CS, Guzman Chavez F, Trasvina-Arenas CH, Sotelo-Mundo RR, Xoconostle-Cazares B, Martinez-Antonio A, Brieba de Castro LG. PeerJ. 2025 Aug 13;13:e19758. doi: 10.7717/peerj.19758. eCollection 2025. PubMed 40821985.
Backbone
  Vector backbone: pET19 pss
  Modifications to backbone: precission protease after the Histidine tag
  Vector type: Bacterial Expression
Growth in bacteria
  Bacterial resistance: Ampicillin, 100 μg/mL
  Growth temperature: 37°C
  Growth strain: DH5alpha
  Copy number: Low Copy
Gene/Insert
  Gene/Insert name: Endo IV from Thermus thermophilus (alt name: EndoIV Thermus thermophilus)
  Species: Synthetic; Thermus thermophilus
  Insert size (bp): 813
  GenBank ID: NC_006461.1:c800688-799876 NC_006461.1:c800688-799876
  Promoter: T7 RNA polymerase
  Tag / fusion protein: His tag (N terminal on backbone); Histidine tag (N terminal on backbone)
  Cloning method: Restriction Enzyme; 5′ cloning site NdeI (not destroyed); 3′ cloning site BamHI (not destroyed)
  Sequencing primers: 5′ t7 promoter
How to cite: pET19pps-EndoIV(Thermus Thermophilus) was a gift from Luis Gabriel Brieba (Addgene plasmid # 236048 ; http://n2t.net/addgene:236048 ; RRID:Addgene_236048)
