>Addgene plasmid #236048 | pET19pps-EndoIV(Thermus Thermophilus) | depositor partial sequence | sequence record 470376 | Endo IV from Thermus thermophilus
ATGCCGCGCTACGGGTTCCACCTTTCCATCGCCGGGAAAAAGGGCGTGGCCGGGGCGGTGGAGGAAGCCA
CCGCCCTCGGCCTCACCGCTTTCCAGATCTTCGCCAAAAGCCCGCGGAGCTGGCGCCCAAGGGCCCTCTC
CCCGGCCGAGGTGGAGGCCTTCCGCGCCTTAAGGGAGGCCTCCGGGGGCCTCCCCGCCGTGATCCACGCC
TCCTACCTGGTCAACCTGGGAGCGGAGGGGGAGCTTTGGGAGAAGAGCGTGGCGAGCCTGGCGGACGACC
TGGAGAAGGCCGCCCTCCTCGGGGTGGAGTACGTGGTCGTCCACCCCGGCTCGGGCCGCCCCGAGCGGGT
CAAGGAAGGGGCCCTCAAGGCCCTGCGCCTCGCCGGCGTCCGCTCCCGCCCCGTCCTCCTCGTGGAGAAC
ACCGCTGGGGGTGGGGAGAAGGTGGGGGCGCGGTTTGAGGAGCTCGCCTGGCTCGTGGCGGACACCCCCC
TCCGGGTCTGCCTGGACACCTGCCACGCCTACGCCGCCGGGTACGACGTGGCCGAGGACCCCTTGGGGGT
CCTGGACGCCCTGGACCGGGCCGTGGGCCTGGAGCGGGTGCCCGTGGTCCACCTCAACGACTCCGTGGGC
GGCCTCGGAAGCCGCGTGGACCACCACGCCCACCTCCTCCAGGGAAAGATCGGGGAGGGGCTCAAGCGCA
TCTTTTTGGACCCGAGGCTCAAGGACCGGGTCTTCATCCTGGAAACCCCCAGGGGACCGGAGGAGGACGC
CTGGAACCTCCGGGTCCTTAGGGCCTGGCTCGAGGAGGCCTAA
